>Addgene plasmid #199072 | pGLDV_9 [18e1G] | addgene full sequence | sequence record 397985 | Addgene NGS Result
TAGCGTGCGAACAGCACGCTATTGTTGTATCATTACTCGCATCCATTCTCAGGCTGTCTCGTCTCGTCTC
CGAGGTCTCAGGAGAATGTGAAGAGCGAAAGTGAAACGTGATTTCATGCGTCATTTTGAACATTTTGTAA
ATCTTATTTAATAATGTGTGCGGCAATTCACATTTAATTTATGAATGTTTTCTTAACATCGCGGCAACTC
AAGAAACGGCAGGTTCGGATCTTAGCTACTAGAGAAAGAGGAGAAATACTAGATGCGTAAAGGCGAAGAA
CTGTTCACTGGTGTCGTCCCTATTCTGGTGGAACTGGATGGTGATGTCAACGGTCATAAGTTTTCCGTGC
GTGGCGAGGGTGAAGGTGACGCAACTAATGGTAAACTGACGCTGAAGTTCATCTGTACTACTGGTAAACT
GCCGGTTCCTTGGCCGACTCTGGTAACGACGCTGACTTATGGTGTTCAGTGCTTTGCTCGTTATCCGGAC
CATATGAAGCAGCATGACTTCTTCAAGTCCGCCATGCCGGAAGGCTATGTGCAGGAACGCACGATTTCCT
TTAAGGATGACGGCACGTACAAAACGCGTGCGGAAGTGAAATTTGAAGGCGATACCCTGGTAAACCGCAT
TGAGCTGAAAGGCATTGACTTTAAAGAGGACGGCAATATCCTGGGCCATAAGCTGGAATACAATTTTAAC
AGCCACAATGTTTACATCACCGCCGATAAACAAAAAAATGGCATTAAAGCGAATTTTAAAATTCGCCACA
ACGTGGAGGATGGCAGCGTGCAGCTGGCTGATCACTACCAGCAAAACACTCCAATCGGTGATGGTCCTGT
TCTGCTGCCAGACAATCACTATCTGAGCACGCAAAGCGTTCTGTCTAAAGATCCGAACGAGAAACGCGAT
CATATGGTTCTGCTGGAGTTCGTAACCGCAGCGGGCATCACGCATGGTATGGATGAACTGTACAAATGAT
TCAGCCAAAAAACTTAAGACCGCCGGTCTTGTCCACTACCTTGCAGTAATGCGGTGGACAGGATCGGCGG
TTTTCTTTTCTCTTCTCAAGCTCTTCAGGTATACTTGAGACCACCCCAGGATACATAGATTACCACAACT
CCGAGCCCTTCCACCTAGCGTGCTAACCACGCACGCTATTGTTGTATAGGCTAGGTGGAGGCTCAGTGAT
GATAAGTCTGCGATGGTGGATGCATGTGTCATGGTCATAGCTGTTTCCTGTGTGAAATTGTTATCCGCTC
AGAGGGCACAATCCTATTCCGCGCTATCCGACAATCTCCAAGACATTAGGTGGAGTTCAGTTCGGCGTAT
GGCATATGTCGCTGGAAAGAACATGTGAGCAAAAGGCCAGCAAAAGGCCAGGAACCGTAAAAAGGCCGCG
TTGCTGGCGTTTTTCCATAGGCTCCGCCCCCCTGACGAGCATCACAAAAATCGACGCTCAAGTCAGAGGT
GGCGAAACCCGACAGGACTATAAAGATACCAGGCGTTTCCCCCTGGAAGCTCCCTCGTGCGCTCTCCTGT
TCCGACCCTGCCGCTTACCGGATACCTGTCCGCCTTTCTCCCTTCGGGAAGCGTGGCGCTTTCTCATAGC
TCACGCTGTAGGTATCTCAGTTCGGTGTAGGTCGTTCGCTCCAAGCTGGGCTGTGTGCACGAACCCCCCG
TTCAGCCCGACCGCTGCGCCTTATCCGGTAACTATCGTCTTGAGTCCAACCCGGTAAGACACGACTTATC
GCCACTGGCAGCAGCCACTGGTAACAGGATTAGCAGAGCGAGGTATGTAGGCGGTGCTACAGAGTTCTTG
AAGTGGTGGCCTAACTACGGCTACACTAGAAGAACAGTATTTGGTATCTGCGCTCTGCTGAAGCCAGTTA
CCTTCGGAAAAAGAGTTGGTAGCTCTTGATCCGGCAAACAAACCACCGCTGGTAGCGGTGGTTTTTTTGT
TTGCAAGCAGCAGATTACGCGCAGAAAAAAAGGATCTCAAGAAGATCCTTTGATCTTTTCTACGGGGTCT
GACGCTCTATTCAACAAAGCCGCCGTCCCGTCAAGTCAGCGTAAATGGGTAGGGGGCTTCAAATCGTCCT
CGTGATACCAATTCGGAGCCTGCTTTTTTGTACAAACTTGTTGATAATGGCAATTCAAGGATCTTCACCT
AGATCCTTTTAAATTAAAAATGAAGTTTTAAATCAATCTAAAGTATATATGAGTAAACTTGGTCTGACAG
TTACCAATGCTTAATCAGTGAGGCACCTATCTCAGCGATCTGTCTATTTCGTTCATCCATAGTTGCCTGA
CTCCCCGTCGTGTAGATAACTACGATACGGGAGGGCTTACCATCTGGCCCCAGTGCTGCAATGATACCGC
GAGAGCCACGCTCACCGGCTCCAGATTTATCAGCAATAAACCAGCCAGCCGGAAGGGCCGAGCGCAGAAG
TGGTCCTGCAACTTTATCCGCCTCCATCCAGTCTATTAATTGTTGCCGGGAAGCTAGAGTAAGTAGTTCG
CCAGTTAATAGTTTGCGCAACGTTGTTGCCATTGCTACAGGCATCGTGGTGTCACGCTCGTCGTTTGGTA
TGGCTTCATTCAGCTCCGGTTCCCAACGATCAAGGCGAGTTACATGATCCCCCATGTTGTGCAAAAAAGC
GGTTAGCTCCTTCGGTCCTCCGATCGTTGTCAGAAGTAAGTTGGCCGCAGTGTTATCACTCATGGTTATG
GCAGCACTGCATAATTCTCTTACTGTCATGCCATCCGTAAGATGCTTTTCTGTGACTGGTGAGTACTCAA
CCAAGTCATTCTGAGAATAGTGTATGCGGCGACCGAGTTGCTCTTGCCCGGCGTCAATACGGGATAATAC
CGCGCCACATAGCAGAACTTTAAAAGTGCTCATCATTGGAAAACGTTCTTCGGGGCGAAAACTCTCAAGG
ATCTTACCGCTGTTGAGATCCAGTTCGATGTAACCCACTCGTGCACCCAACTGATCTTCAGCATCTTTTA
CTTTCACCAGCGTTTCTGGGTGAGCAAAAACAGGAAGGCAAAATGCCGCAAAAAAGGGAATAAGGGCGAC
ACGGAAATGTTGAATACTCATACTCTTCCTTTTTCAATATTATTGAAGCATTTATCAGGGTTATTGTCTC
ATGAGCGGATACATATTTGAATGTATTTAGAAAAATAAACAAATAGGGGTTCCGCGCACATTTCCCCGAA
AAGTGCCAGATACCTGAAACAAAACCCATCGTACGGCCAAGGAAGTCTCCAATAACTGTGATCCACCACA
AGCGCCAGGGTTTTCCCAGTCACGACGTTGTAAAACGACGGCCAGTCATGCATAATCCGCACGCATCTGG
AATAAGGAAGTGCCATTCCGCCTGACCT
Features (pLannotate 1.2.2; 6 found; start..end, strand, type, name):
    263..976     +  CDS            superfolder GFP: GFP variant that folds robustly even when fused to poorly folded proteins (Pédelacq et al., 2006)
   1412..2000    -  rep_origin     ori: high-copy-number ColE1/pMB1/pBR322/pUC origin of replication
   2117..2141    -  protein_bind   attB1: mutant version of attB; recombination site for the Gateway® BP reaction BP Clonase™
   2241..3101    -  CDS            AmpR: β-lactamase; bla; confers resistance to ampicillin, carbenicillin, and related antibiotics
   3102..3206    -  promoter       AmpR promoter: bla
   3293..3336    -  CDS            lacZα (fragment): LacZα fragment of β-galactosidase; lacZ fragment
