[The description below was written by a language model from this plasmid's Addgene catalogue record and pLannotate feature annotations shown in this document.]
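Description:
pGLDV_9 [18e1G] is an empty synthetic-biology assembly backbone of 3,388 nt, intended as the recipient vector for "Even" level assemblies in a hierarchical cloning scheme. The record notes that part of the plasmid derives from an earlier published assembly toolkit, which fits the alternating odd/even-level logic of recursive Type IIS assembly systems. However, the restriction sites and overhangs that define the cloning position are not annotated in the feature table, and no named backbone is recorded. The plasmid is maintained in E. coli at high copy through a ColE1/pUC-type origin and selected with ampicillin via a β-lactamase gene driven by its native bla promoter.

It carries no gene of interest. Its only payload is a superfolder GFP coding sequence that serves as a dropout marker. When assembled parts replace this cassette, correct clones lose fluorescence and can be told apart visually from colonies carrying uncut or religated vector. The promoter driving the reporter is not annotated. The depositor does state that glucose represses dropout expression and that unrepressed expression can select for escape mutants, which implies a catabolite-sensitive promoter and a burden from strong reporter expression. That comment calls the marker sfYFP, whereas the purpose field and the sequence annotation both identify it as sfGFP.

The annotation also detects a short lacZα fragment and a 25-bp match to a Gateway attB1 site between the origin and the resistance gene. These are probably remnants or incidental matches, since the record assigns them no function. The associated publication concerns high-throughput identification of functional origins of replication in non-model bacteria, suggesting the vector is used to build plasmid constructs for that kind of screening.
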