Addgene plasmid #199072: pGLDV_9 [18e1G]
Purpose: (Empty Backbone) Even assembly vector with sfGFP dropout for Even level assemblies
Depositing lab: Charlie Gilbert & Nili Ostrov & Cultivarium Tools. Depositing organization: Cultivarium, Convergent Research. Publication: A scalable framework for high-throughput identification of functional origins of replication in non-model bacteria. Gilbert C, Brumwell SL, Crits-Christoph A, Kang SC, Martin-Moldes Z, Alsharif W, Esmurria A, Nguyen M-A, Lee HH, Ostrov N. bioRxiv 2023.05.19.541510 10.1101/2023.05.19.541510.
Backbone
  Vector backbone: n/a
  Vector type: Synthetic Biology
Growth in bacteria
  Bacterial resistance: Ampicillin, 100 μg/mL
  Growth temperature: 37°C
  Growth strain: E. coli Zymo 10B
  Growth instructions: Supplement LB growth medium with 2% glucose (w/v)
  Copy number: High Copy
Gene/Insert
  Gene/Insert name: None
Resource information
  A portion of this plasmid was derived from a plasmid made by: Jim Haseloff (Pollak et al. 2018 https://doi.org/10.1111/nph.15625)
Terms and licenses: Academic/Nonprofit Terms; Industry Terms: Not Available to Industry
Depositor comments: For standard propagation, supplement LB growth medium with 2% glucose (w/v) to repress sfYFP dropout expression, otherwise escape mutants may arise.
How to cite: pGLDV_9 [18e1G] was a gift from Charlie Gilbert & Nili Ostrov & Cultivarium Tools (Addgene plasmid # 199072 ; http://n2t.net/addgene:199072 ; RRID:Addgene_199072)
